Addgene plasmid #134541: YFP-Rpp20-C1
Purpose: Expresses YFP-Rpp20 fusion protein
Depositing lab: Susan Janicki. Depositing organization: Wistar Institute. Publication: RNase P protein subunit Rpp29 represses histone H3.3 nucleosome deposition. Newhart A, Powers SL, Shastrula PK, Sierra I, Joo LM, Hayden JE, Cohen AR, Janicki SM. Mol Biol Cell. 2016 Apr 1;27(7):1154-69. doi: 10.1091/mbc.E15-02-0099. Epub 2016 Feb 3. PubMed 26842893.
Backbone
  Vector backbone: pEYFP-C1
  Backbone manufacturer: Clontech
  Backbone size w/o insert (bp): 4700
  Vector type: Mammalian Expression
  Selectable markers: Neomycin (select with G418)
Growth in bacteria
  Bacterial resistance: Kanamycin, 50 μg/mL
  Growth temperature: 37°C
  Growth strain: DH5alpha
  Copy number: High Copy
Gene/Insert
  Gene/Insert name: Rpp20
  Species: H. sapiens (human)
  Promoter: CMV
  Tag / fusion protein: YFP (N terminal on backbone)
  Cloning method: Restriction Enzyme; 5′ cloning site unknown (unknown if destroyed); 3′ cloning site unknown (unknown if destroyed)
  Sequencing primers: 5′ EGFP-C; 3′ SV40pA-R
Resource information
  A portion of this plasmid was derived from a plasmid made by: Sidney Altman
Terms and licenses: Academic/Nonprofit Terms; Industry Terms: Not Available to Industry
How to cite: YFP-Rpp20-C1 was a gift from Susan Janicki (Addgene plasmid # 134541 ; http://n2t.net/addgene:134541 ; RRID:Addgene_134541)
