[The description below was written by a language model from this plasmid's Addgene catalogue record and pLannotate feature annotations shown in this document.]
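Description:
YFP-Rpp20-C1 is a mammalian expression plasmid built on the Clontech pEYFP-C1 backbone that produces human Rpp20 (annotated in the sequence as POP7, a protein subunit of the RNase P ribonucleoprotein) fused at its N terminus to yellow fluorescent protein. The full sequenced plasmid is about 5.1 kb. Transcription is driven by the human cytomegalovirus immediate early enhancer and promoter. The YFP coding region is followed by a short remnant of the multiple cloning site that acts as a linker into the Rpp20 open reading frame, and the transcript ends at an SV40 polyadenylation signal. The automated annotation matches the fluorescent protein to a fragment of the monomeric A206K form of EYFP, whereas the catalogue entry simply calls it YFP, so the exact variant should be checked against the sequence. The insert was introduced by restriction cloning, but the sites used are not recorded.

The plasmid replicates in E. coli from a high-copy ColE1/pUC-type origin and also carries an f1 origin for single-stranded DNA production. A single Tn5 aminoglycoside phosphotransferase gene serves both hosts. A bacterial promoter drives it for kanamycin selection in E. coli, and the SV40 enhancer/early promoter with an HSV TK polyadenylation signal drives it for G418 selection in mammalian cells. The short large T antigen, ble and bGH poly(A) fragments in the feature table appear to be partial matches to backbone sequence rather than functional elements.

The construct allows the subcellular localisation and behaviour of Rpp20 to be followed by fluorescence in transfected mammalian cells. It was deposited with a study of RNase P protein subunits and histone H3.3 nucleosome deposition.
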