Features (pLannotate 1.2.2; 17 found; start..end, strand, type, name):
      1..304     +  enhancer       CMV enhancer: human cytomegalovirus immediate early enhancer
    305..508     +  promoter       CMV promoter: human cytomegalovirus (CMV) immediate early promoter
    553..1270    +  CDS            mEYFP (fragment): enhanced YFP with monomerizing A206K mutation (Zacharias et al., 2002) mammalian codon-optimized
   1270..1288    +  misc_feature   MCS (fragment): multiple cloning site
   1291..1710    +  CDS            POP7: POP7_HUMAN - Also known as RPP20 From Homo sapiens (Human).
   1714..1750    +  misc_feature   MCS (fragment): multiple cloning site
   1767..1851    +  CDS            large T antigen (fragment): large T antigen from SV40 (simian virus 40)
   1874..1995    +  polyA_signal   SV40 poly(A) signal: SV40 polyadenylation signal
   2029..2457    -  rep_origin     f1 ori (sequence partly withheld): f1 bacteriophage origin of replication; arrow indicates direction of (+) strand synthesis
   2484..2588    +  promoter       AmpR promoter: bla
   2590..2947    +  promoter       SV40 promoter: SV40 enhancer and early promoter
   2982..3776    +  CDS            NeoR/KanR: aminoglycoside phosphotransferase from Tn5; aph(3')-II (or nptII); confers resistance to neomycin, kanamycin, and G418 (Geneticin®)
   3797..3949    +  CDS            ble (fragment): BLE_KLEPN - Experimental evidence at protein level: Swiss-Prot protein existence level 1. Binding protein with a strong affinity to the bleomycin family of antibiotics. Binds to CL990; an antimitotic-antibiotic compound. From Klebsiella pneumoniae.
   4008..4055    +  polyA_signal   HSV TK poly(A) signal: herpes simplex virus thymidine kinase polyadenylation signal (Cole and Stacy, 1985)
   4146..4162    -  polyA_signal   bGH poly(A) signal (fragment): bovine growth hormone polyadenylation signal
   4384..4972    +  rep_origin     ori: high-copy-number ColE1/pMB1/pBR322/pUC origin of replication
   5087..5146    +  enhancer       CMV enhancer (fragment): human cytomegalovirus immediate early enhancer
>Addgene plasmid #134541 | YFP-Rpp20-C1 | addgene full sequence | sequence record 265269 | Addgene NGS Result
CGTTACATAACTTACGGTAAATGGCCCGCCTGGCTGACCGCCCAACGACCCCCGCCCATTGACGTCAATA
ATGACGTATGTTCCCATAGTAACGCCAATAGGGACTTTCCATTGACGTCAATGGGTGGAGTATTTACGGT
AAACTGCCCACTTGGCAGTACATCAAGTGTATCATATGCCAAGTACGCCCCCTATTGACGTCAATGACGG
TAAATGGCCCGCCTGGCATTATGCCCAGTACATGACCTTATGGGACTTTCCTACTTGGCAGTACATCTAC
GTATTAGTCATCGCTATTACCATGGTGATGCGGTTTTGGCAGTACATCAATGGGCGTGGATAGCGGTTTG
ACTCACGGGGATTTCCAAGTCTCCACCCCATTGACGTCAATGGGAGTTTGTTTTGGCACCAAAATCAACG
GGACTTTCCAAAATGTCGTAACAACTCCGCCCCATTGACGCAAATGGGCGGTAGGCGTGTACGGTGGGAG
GTCTATATAAGCAGAGCTGGTTTAGTGAACCGTCAGATCCGCTAGCGCTACCGGTCGCCACCATGGTGAG
CAAGGGCGAGGAGCTGTTCACCGGGGTGGTGCCCATCCTGGTCGAGCTGGACGGCGACGTAAACGGCCAC
AAGTTCAGCGTGTCCGGCGAGGGCGAGGGCGATGCCACCTACGGCAAGCTGACCCTGAAGTTCATCTGCA
CCACCGGCAAGCTGCCCGTGCCCTGGCCCACCCTCGTGACCACCTTCGGCTACGGCCTGAAGTGCTTCGC
CCGCTACCCCGACCACATGAAGCAGCACGACTTCTTCAAGTCCGCCATGCCCGAAGGCTACGTCCAGGAG
CGCACCATCTTCTTCAAGGACGACGGCAACTACAAGACCCGCGCCGAGGTGAAGTTCGAGGGCGACACCC
TGGTGAACCGCATCGAGCTGAAGGGCATCGACTTCAAGGAGGACGGCAACATCCTGGGGCACAAGCTGGA
GTACAACTACAACAGCCACAACGTCTATATCATGGCCGACAAGCAGAAGAACGGCATCAAGGTGAACTTC
AAGATCCGCCACAACATCGAGGACGGCAGCGTGCAGCTCGCCGACCACTACCAGCAGAACACCCCCATCG
GCGACGGCCCCGTGCTGCTGCCCGACAACCACTACCTGAGCTACCAGTCCAAGCTGAGCAAAGACCCCAA
CGAGAAGCGCGATCACATGGTCCTGCTGGAGTTCGTGACCGCCGCCGGGATCACTCACGGCATGGACGAG
CTGTACAAGTCCGGACTCAGATCTCGAGGGATGGCAGAAAACCGAGAGCCCCGCGGTGCTGTGGAGGCTG
AACTGGATCCAGTGGAATACACCCTTAGGAAAAGGCTTCCCAGCCGCTTGCCCCGGAGACCCAATGACAT
TTATGTCAACATGAAGACGGACTTTAAGGCCCAGCTGGCCCGCTGCCAGAAGCTGCTGGACGGAGGGGCC
CGGGGTCAGAACGCGTGCTCTGAGATCTACATTCACGGCTTGGGCCTGGCCATCAACCGCGCCATCAACA
TCGCGCTGCAGCTGCAGGCGGGCAGCTTCGGGTCCTTGCAGGTGGCTGCCAATACCTCCACCGTGGAGCT
TGTTGATGAGCTGGAGCCAGAGACCGACACACGGGAGCCACTGACTCGGATCCGCAACAACTCAGCCATC
CACATCCGAGTCTTCAGGGTCACACCCAAGTAAGAATTCTGCAGTCGACGGTACCGCGGGCCCGGGATCC
ACCGGATCTAGATAACTGATCATAATCAGCCATACCACATTTGTAGAGGTTTTACTTGCTTTAAAAAACC
TCCCACACCTCCCCCTGAACCTGAAACATAAAATGAATGCAATTGTTGTTGTTAACTTGTTTATTGCAGC
TTATAATGGTTACAAATAAAGCAATAGCATCACAAATTTCACAAATAAAGCATTTTTTTCACTGCATTCT
AGTTGTGGTTTGTCCAAACTCATCAATGTATCTTAACGCGTAAATTGTAAGCGTTAATATTTTGTTAAAA
TTCGCGTTAAATTTTTGTTAAATCAGCTCATTTTTTAACCAATAGGCCGAAATCGGCAAAATCCCTTATA
AATCAAAAGAATAGACCGAGATAGGGT
[37 nt withheld, positions 2128-2164]
AAAGAACGTGGACTCCAACGTCAAAGG
[49 nt withheld, positions 2192-2240]
T
[91 nt withheld, positions 2242-2332]
G
[124 nt withheld, positions 2334-2457]
CAGGTGGCACTTTTCGGGGAAATGTGCGCGGAACCCCTATTTGTTTATTTTTCTAAATACATTCAAATAT
GTATCCGCTCATGAGACAATAACCCTGATAAATGCTTCAATAATATTGAAAAAGGAAGAGTCCTGAGGCG
GAAAGAACCAGCTGTGGAATGTGTGTCAGTTAGGGTGTGGAAAGTCCCCAGGCTCCCCAGCAGGCAGAAG
TATGCAAAGCATGCATCTCAATTAGTCAGCAACCAGGTGTGGAAAGTCCCCAGGCTCCCCAGCAGGCAGA
AGTATGCAAAGCATGCATCTCAATTAGTCAGCAACCATAGTCCCGCCCCTAACTCCGCCCATCCCGCCCC
TAACTCCGCCCAGTTCCGCCCATTCTCCGCCCCATGGCTGACTAATTTTTTTTATTTATGCAGAGGCCGA
GGCCGCCTCGGCCTCTGAGCTATTCCAGAAGTAGTGAGGAGGCTTTTTTGGAGGCCTAGGCTTTTGCAAA
GATCGATCAAGAGACAGGATGAGGATCGTTTCGCATGATTGAACAAGATGGATTGCACGCAGGTTCTCCG
GCCGCTTGGGTGGAGAGGCTATTCGGCTATGACTGGGCACAACAGACAATCGGCTGCTCTGATGCCGCCG
TGTTCCGGCTGTCAGCGCAGGGGCGCCCGGTTCTTTTTGTCAAGACCGACCTGTCCGGTGCCCTGAATGA
ACTGCAAGACGAGGCAGCGCGGCTATCGTGGCTGGCCACGACGGGCGTTCCTTGCGCAGCTGTGCTCGAC
GTTGTCACTGAAGCGGGAAGGGACTGGCTGCTATTGGGCGAAGTGCCGGGGCAGGATCTCCTGTCATCTC
ACCTTGCTCCTGCCGAGAAAGTATCCATCATGGCTGATGCAATGCGGCGGCTGCATACGCTTGATCCGGC
TACCTGCCCATTCGACCACCAAGCGAAACATCGCATCGAGCGAGCACGTACTCGGATGGAAGCCGGTCTT
GTCGATCAGGATGATCTGGACGAAGAGCATCAGGGGCTCGCGCCAGCCGAACTGTTCGCCAGGCTCAAGG
CGAGCATGCCCGACGGCGAGGATCTCGTCGTGACCCATGGCGATGCCTGCTTGCCGAATATCATGGTGGA
AAATGGCCGCTTTTCTGGATTCATCGACTGTGGCCGGCTGGGTGTGGCGGACCGCTATCAGGACATAGCG
TTGGCTACCCGTGATATTGCTGAAGAGCTTGGCGGCGAATGGGCTGACCGCTTCCTCGTGCTTTACGGTA
TCGCCGCTCCCGATTCGCAGCGCATCGCCTTCTATCGCCTTCTTGACGAGTTCTTCTGAGCGGGACTCTG
GGGTTCGAAATGACCGACCAAGCGACGCCCAACCTGCCATCACGAGATTTCGATTCCACCGCCGCCTTCT
ATGAAAGGTTGGGCTTCGGAATCGTTTTCCGGGACGCCGGCTGGATGATCCTCCAGCGCGGGGATCTCAT
GCTGGAGTTCTTCGCCCACCCTAGGGGGAGGCTAACTGAAACACGGAAGGAGACAATACCGGAAGGAACC
CGCGCTATGACGGCAATAAAAAGACAGAATAAAACGCACGGTGTTGGGTCGTTTGTTCATAAACGCGGGG
TTCGGTCCCAGGGCTGGCACTCTGTCGATACCCCACCGAGACCCCATTGGGGCCAATACGCCCGCGTTTC
TTCCTTTTCCCCACCCCACCCCCCAAGTTCGGGTGAAGGCCCAGGGCTCGCAGCCAACGTCGGGGCGGCA
GGCCCTGCCATAGCCTCAGGTTACTCATATATACTTTAGATTGATTTAAAACTTCATTTTTAATTTAAAA
GGATCTAGGTGAAGATCCTTTTTGATAATCTCATGACCAAAATCCCTTAACGTGAGTTTTCGTTCCACTG
AGCGTCAGACCCCGTAGAAAAGATCAAAGGATCTTCTTGAGATCCTTTTTTTCTGCGCGTAATCTGCTGC
TTGCAAACAAAAAAACCACCGCTACCAGCGGTGGTTTGTTTGCCGGATCAAGAGCTACCAACTCTTTTTC
CGAAGGTAACTGGCTTCAGCAGAGCGCAGATACCAAATACTGTTCTTCTAGTGTAGCCGTAGTTAGGCCA
CCACTTCAAGAACTCTGTAGCACCGCCTACATACCTCGCTCTGCTAATCCTGTTACCAGTGGCTGCTGCC
AGTGGCGATAAGTCGTGTCTTACCGGGTTGGACTCAAGACGATAGTTACCGGATAAGGCGCAGCGGTCGG
GCTGAACGGGGGGTTCGTGCACACAGCCCAGCTTGGAGCGAACGACCTACACCGAACTGAGATACCTACA
GCGTGAGCTATGAGAAAGCGCCACGCTTCCCGAAGGGAGAAAGGCGGACAGGTATCCGGTAAGCGGCAGG
GTCGGAACAGGAGAGCGCACGAGGGAGCTTCCAGGGGGAAACGCCTGGTATCTTTATAGTCCTGTCGGGT
TTCGCCACCTCTGACTTGAGCGTCGATTTTTGTGATGCTCGTCAGGGGGGCGGAGCCTATGGAAAAACGC
CAGCAACGCGGCCTTTTTACGGTTCCTGGCCTTTTGCTGGCCTTTTGCTCACATGTTCTTTCCTGCGTTA
TCCCCTGATTCTGTGGATAACCGTATTACCGCCATGCATTAGTTATTAATAGTAATCAATTACGGGGTCA
TTAGTTCATAGCCCATATATGGAGTTCCG
